>Addgene plasmid #16862 | XE11 Xwnt 8b | addgene partial sequence | sequence record 23430 | 16862 with SP6
GGACCATCGATTCGAATTCAAGGTCGACTCTAGAGGATCCCCCGGATAGCAGCCTTCATCATGCAAAACA
CCACTTTGTTCATCCTTGCAACTCTTCTGATCTTCTGCCCATTCTTCACTGCCTCAGCATGGTCAGTCAA
TAACTTTCTGATGACTGGTCCCAAGGCCTACCTTATCTACTCAAGCAGTGTGGCTGCTGGAGCTCAGAGT
GGTATTGAGGAGTGCAAATATCAGTTTGCCTGGGACAAGTGGAACTGTCCTGAAAGAACCCTGCAGCTCT
CCAGTCATAGTGGACTACGAAGTGACTTGAACATCCATTCTACAGGAGCATCTCCTGCAGGCAGCGGTCT
CTATGACACTGGACCTACTTCCCCAGTCTGGAGCATTAATTTCAACCGGATCCTCTTCTCTAGATTGGAA
TCCCATTTCAACAAGACCTTCTTATCCCGTCTCCAGATCCCATTTCCACAGGGTCACACTGTGCAGTCTG
CAACCTCCCTTTCTACAGGATTCCTTTCTCCAGCAAACCGGGAAACTGCTTTCGTCCATGCAATCAGCTC
TGCCGGAGTCATGTACACCCTAACAAGGAACTGCAGCCTTGGAGATTTTGACAATTGTGGCTGTGATGAT
TCCAGGAATGGACAACTNGAGAGGANAAGGATGGCTCTGGGGGTGGATNTAGTGACAATGTGGGTTTTGG
AGAGACTATTTCCAAGCAGTTTGTGGATGCACTGGAAACAGGACAAGATGCCAGGGCTGCCATGAATCTA
CATAACAATGGAAG
