[The description below was written by a language model from this plasmid's Addgene catalogue record.]
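Description:
XE11 Xwnt 8b is a Xenopus expression plasmid built on the pCS2+ backbone (about 4.1 kb without insert), carrying an insert of roughly 2.9 kb encoding Xenopus laevis Xwnt-8b (wnt8b). It is propagated in E. coli as a high-copy plasmid under ampicillin selection. No feature table accompanies the record, so the regulatory elements are not itemised. pCS2+ is, however, a widely used vector in which a strong CMV-derived promoter drives expression after DNA injection or transfection. It also has a bacteriophage promoter upstream of the cloning site and a downstream SV40 polyadenylation signal, which allow in vitro synthesis of capped mRNA for embryo microinjection.

According to the depositor's notes, the insert is not a purely native cDNA. It is a full-length Xwnt-8b coding sequence fitted with the signal peptide of the related Xwnt-8 protein. The fragment was taken from an earlier construct, excised by a SalI/SmaI double digest and blunted with Klenow before being moved into pCS2+. The record does not say why the signal peptide was swapped, and it lists no epitope tags or reporters.

The associated study characterised Xwnt-8b as a maternally expressed Wnt gene with a potential role in establishing the dorsoventral axis. This fits use of the plasmid for overexpressing or misexpressing this secreted Wnt ligand in frog embryos to examine its effects on axis formation and Wnt signalling. The record does not state the site in pCS2+ that received the insert or the insert's orientation, so these should be checked by sequencing or restriction mapping.
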