Addgene plasmid #16862: XE11 Xwnt 8b
Depositing lab: Randall Moon. Publication: Xwnt-8b: a maternally expressed Xenopus Wnt gene with a potential role in establishing the dorsoventral axis. Cui Y, Brown JD, Moon RT, Christian JL. Development. 1995 Jul. 121(7):2177-86. PubMed 7635061.
Backbone
  Vector backbone: pCS2+
  Backbone size w/o insert (bp): 4095
  Vector type: Xenopus Expression
Growth in bacteria
  Bacterial resistance: Ampicillin, 100 μg/mL
  Growth temperature: 37°C
  Growth strain: DH5alpha
  Copy number: High Copy
Gene/Insert
  Gene/Insert name: Xwnt-8b (alt name: wnt8)
  Species: X. laevis (frog)
  Insert size (bp): 2900
  Entrez Gene: wnt8b (a.k.a. wnt-8b, xwnt-8b, xwnt8b)
  Cloning method: Restriction Enzyme
  Sequencing primers: 5′ NA
Terms and licenses: Academic/Nonprofit Terms; Industry Terms: Not Available to Industry
Depositor comments: Constructed by Jeff Brown Notes for Use: Insert is from pCSKX8/X8b from Jan Christian. It is a full-length Xwnt-8b with an Xwnt-8 signal peptide, Sal 1/Sma 1 double digest follwed by klenow blunt. Citation: Cui et al., Development 121, 2177
How to cite: XE11 Xwnt 8b was a gift from Randall Moon (Addgene plasmid # 16862 ; http://n2t.net/addgene:16862 ; RRID:Addgene_16862)
